LOCUS       Exported 6334 bp ds-DNA circular SYN 12-MAY-2021
DEFINITION  Bacterial expression of Sars-CoV2 Nsp3a_Ub1 protein with His-tag and
            GST-tag.
ACCESSION   .
VERSION     .
KEYWORDS    pETM33_Nsp3a_Ub1
SOURCE      synthetic DNA construct
  ORGANISM  synthetic DNA construct
REFERENCE   1 (bases 1 to 6334)
  TITLE     Ivarsson lab SARS-CoV-2 plasmids
REFERENCE   2 (bases 1 to 6334)
  AUTHORS   .
  TITLE     Direct Submission
  JOURNAL   Exported May 12, 2021 from SnapGene Server 1.1.58
            http://www.snapgene.com
FEATURES             Location/Qualifiers
     source          1..6334
                     /organism="synthetic DNA construct"
                     /mol_type="other DNA"
     rep_origin      1..589
                     /direction=RIGHT
                     /label=ori
                     /note="high-copy-number ColE1/pMB1/pBR322/pUC origin of
                     replication"
     primer_bind     490..509
                     /label=pBR322ori-F
                     /note="pBR322 origin, forward primer"
     primer_bind     743..760
                     /label=L4440
                     /note="L4440 vector, forward primer"
     misc_feature    775..914
                     /label=bom
                     /note="basis of mobility region from pBR322"
     primer_bind     complement(840..859)
                     /label=pRS-marker
                     /note="pRS vectors, use to sequence yeast selectable
                     marker"
     primer_bind     1000..1022
                     /label=pGEX 3'
                     /note="pGEX vectors, reverse primer"
     CDS             complement(1016..1207)
                     /codon_start=1
                     /gene="rop"
                     /product="Rop protein, which maintains plasmids at low copy
                     number"
                     /label=rop
                     /translation="MTKQEKTALNMARFIRSQTLTLLEKLNELDADEQADICESLHDHA
                     DELYRSCLARFGDDGENL"
     CDS             complement(2016..3098)
                     /codon_start=1
                     /gene="lacI"
                     /product="lac repressor"
                     /label=lacI
                     /note="The lac repressor binds to the lac operator to
                     inhibit transcription in E. coli. This inhibition can be
                     relieved by adding lactose or
                     isopropyl-beta-D-thiogalactopyranoside (IPTG)."
                     /translation="MKPVTLYDVAEYAGVSYQTVSRVVNQASHVSAKTREKVEAAMAEL
                     NYIPNRVAQQLAGKQSLLIGVATSSLALHAPSQIVAAIKSRADQLGASVVVSMVERSGV
                     EACKAAVHNLLAQRVSGLIINYPLDDQDAIAVEAACTNVPALFLDVSDQTPINSIIFSH
                     EDGTRLGVEHLVALGHQQIALLAGPLSSVSARLRLAGWHKYLTRNQIQPIAEREGDWSA
                     MSGFQQTMQMLNEGIVPTAMLVANDQMALGAMRAITESGLRVGADISVVGYDDTEDSSC
                     YIPPLTTIKQDFRLLGQTSVDRLLQLSQGQAVKGNQLLPVSLVKRKTTLAPNTQTASPR
                     ALADSLMQLARQVSRLESGQ"
     primer_bind     3060..3079
                     /label=LacI-R
                     /note="LacI, reverse primer"
     promoter        complement(3099..3176)
                     /gene="lacI"
                     /label=lacI promoter
     primer_bind     3382..3401
                     /label=pBRrevBam
                     /note="pBR322 vectors, tet region, downstream of BamHI,
                     reverse primer"
     primer_bind     3485..3504
                     /label=T7
                     /note="T7 promoter, forward primer"
     promoter        3485..3503
                     /label=T7 promoter
                     /note="promoter for bacteriophage T7 RNA polymerase"
     protein_bind    3504..3528
                     /label=lac operator
                     /bound_moiety="lac repressor encoded by lacI"
                     /note="The lac repressor binds to the lac operator to
                     inhibit transcription in E. coli. This inhibition can be
                     relieved by adding lactose or
                     isopropyl-beta-D-thiogalactopyranoside (IPTG)."
     RBS             3543..3565
                     /note="efficient ribosome binding site from bacteriophage
                     T7 gene 10 (Olins and Rangwala, 1989)"
     CDS             3578..3595
                     /codon_start=1
                     /product="6xHis affinity tag"
                     /label=6xHis
                     /translation="HHHHHH"
     CDS             3614..4267
                     /codon_start=1
                     /product="glutathione S-transferase from Schistosoma
                     japonicum"
                     /label=GST
                     /translation="MSPILGYWKIKGLVQPTRLLLEYLEEKYEEHLYERDEGDKWRNKK
                     FELGLEFPNLPYYIDGDVKLTQSMAIIRYIADKHNMLGGCPKERAEISMLEGAVLDIRY
                     GVSRIAYSKDFETLKVDFLSKLPEMLKMFEDRLCHKTYLNGDHVTHPDFMLYDALDVVL
                     YMDPMCLDAFPKLVCFKKRIEAIPQIDKYLKSSKYIAWPLQGWQATFGGGDHPPK"
     primer_bind     4225..4247
                     /label=pGEX 5'
                     /note="pGEX vectors, Glutathione-S-transferase, forward
                     primer"
     CDS             4274..4297
                     /codon_start=1
                     /product="recognition and cleavage site for human
                     rhinovirus 3C and PreScission proteases"
                     /label=HRV 3C site
                     /translation="LEVLFQGP"
     CDS             4683..4700
                     /codon_start=1
                     /product="6xHis affinity tag"
                     /label=6xHis
                     /translation="HHHHHH"
     primer_bind     complement(4753..4771)
                     /label=T7 Term
                     /note="T7 terminator, reverse primer"
     terminator      4767..4814
                     /label=T7 terminator
                     /note="transcription terminator for bacteriophage T7 RNA
                     polymerase"
     rep_origin      4851..5306
                     /direction=RIGHT
                     /label=f1 ori
                     /note="f1 bacteriophage origin of replication; arrow
                     indicates direction of (+) strand synthesis"
     primer_bind     complement(4938..4957)
                     /label=F1ori-R
                     /note="F1 origin, reverse primer"
     primer_bind     5148..5169
                     /label=F1ori-F
                     /note="F1 origin, forward primer"
     CDS             complement(5398..6213)
                     /codon_start=1
                     /gene="aph(3')-Ia"
                     /product="aminoglycoside phosphotransferase"
                     /label=KanR
                     /note="confers resistance to kanamycin in bacteria or G418
                     (Geneticin(R)) in eukaryotes"
                     /translation="MSHIQRETSCSRPRLNSNMDADLYGYKWARDNVGQSGATIYRLYG
                     KPDAPELFLKHGKGSVANDVTDEMVRLNWLTEFMPLPTIKHFIRTPDDAWLLTTAIPGK
                     TAFQVLEEYPDSGENIVDALAVFLRRLHSIPVCNCPFNSDRVFRLAQAQSRMNNGLVDA
                     SDFDDERNGWPVEQVWKEMHKLLPFSPDSVVTHGDFSLDNLIFDEGKLIGCIDVGRVGI
                     ADRYQDLAILWNCLGEFSPSLQKRLFQKYGIDNPDMNKLQFHLMLDEFF"
     primer_bind     6121..6140
                     /label=Kan-R
                     /note="Kanamycin resistance gene, reverse primer"
     primer_bind     6205..6224
                     /label=pENTR-R
                     /note="pENTR vectors, reverse primer"
ORIGIN
        1 ttgagatcct ttttttctgc gcgtaatctg ctgcttgcaa acaaaaaaac caccgctacc
       61 agcggtggtt tgtttgccgg atcaagagct accaactctt tttccgaagg taactggctt
      121 cagcagagcg cagataccaa atactgtcct tctagtgtag ccgtagttag gccaccactt
      181 caagaactct gtagcaccgc ctacatacct cgctctgcta atcctgttac cagtggctgc
      241 tgccagtggc gataagtcgt gtcttaccgg gttggactca agacgatagt taccggataa
      301 ggcgcagcgg tcgggctgaa cggggggttc gtgcacacag cccagcttgg agcgaacgac
      361 ctacaccgaa ctgagatacc tacagcgtga gctatgagaa agcgccacgc ttcccgaagg
      421 gagaaaggcg gacaggtatc cggtaagcgg cagggtcgga acaggagagc gcacgaggga
      481 gcttccaggg ggaaacgcct ggtatcttta tagtcctgtc gggtttcgcc acctctgact
      541 tgagcgtcga tttttgtgat gctcgtcagg ggggcggagc ctatggaaaa acgccagcaa
      601 cgcggccttt ttacggttcc tggccttttg ctggcctttt gctcacatgt tctttcctgc
      661 gttatcccct gattctgtgg ataaccgtat taccgccttt gagtgagctg ataccgctcg
      721 ccgcagccga acgaccgagc gcagcgagtc agtgagcgag gaagcggaag agcgcctgat
      781 gcggtatttt ctccttacgc atctgtgcgg tatttcacac cgcaatggtg cactctcagt
      841 acaatctgct ctgatgccgc atagttaagc cagtatacac tccgctatcg ctacgtgact
      901 gggtcatggc tgcgccccga cacccgccaa cacccgctga cgcgccctga cgggcttgtc
      961 tgctcccggc atccgcttac agacaagctg tgaccgtctc cgggagctgc atgtgtcaga
     1021 ggttttcacc gtcatcaccg aaacgcgcga ggcagctgcg gtaaagctca tcagcgtggt
     1081 cgtgaagcga ttcacagatg tctgcctgtt catccgcgtc cagctcgttg agtttctcca
     1141 gaagcgttaa tgtctggctt ctgataaagc gggccatgtt aagggcggtt ttttcctgtt
     1201 tggtcactga tgcctccgtg taagggggat ttctgttcat gggggtaatg ataccgatga
     1261 aacgagagag gatgctcacg atacgggtta ctgatgatga acatgcccgg ttactggaac
     1321 gttgtgaggg taaacaactg gcggtatgga tgcggcggga ccagagaaaa atcactcagg
     1381 gtcaatgcca gcgcttcgtt aatacagatg taggtgttcc acagggtagc cagcagcatc
     1441 ctgcgatgca gatccggaac ataatggtgc agggcgctga cttccgcgtt tccagacttt
     1501 acgaaacacg gaaaccgaag accattcatg ttgttgctca ggtcgcagac gttttgcagc
     1561 agcagtcgct tcacgttcgc tcgcgtatcg gtgattcatt ctgctaacca gtaaggcaac
     1621 cccgccagcc tagccgggtc ctcaacgaca ggagcacgat catgcgcacc cgtggggccg
     1681 ccatgccggc gataatggcc tgcttctcgc cgaaacgttt ggtggcggga ccagtgacga
     1741 aggcttgagc gagggcgtgc aagattccga ataccgcaag cgacaggccg atcatcgtcg
     1801 cgctccagcg aaagcggtcc tcgccgaaaa tgacccagag cgctgccggc acctgtccta
     1861 cgagttgcat gataaagaag acagtcataa gtgcggcgac gatagtcatg ccccgcgccc
     1921 accggaagga gctgactggg ttgaaggctc tcaagggcat cggtcgagat cccggtgcct
     1981 aatgagtgag ctaacttaca ttaattgcgt tgcgctcact gcccgctttc cagtcgggaa
     2041 acctgtcgtg ccagctgcat taatgaatcg gccaacgcgc ggggagaggc ggtttgcgta
     2101 ttgggcgcca gggtggtttt tcttttcacc agtgagacgg gcaacagctg attgcccttc
     2161 accgcctggc cctgagagag ttgcagcaag cggtccacgc tggtttgccc cagcaggcga
     2221 aaatcctgtt tgatggtggt taacggcggg atataacatg agctgtcttc ggtatcgtcg
     2281 tatcccacta ccgagatatc cgcaccaacg cgcagcccgg actcggtaat ggcgcgcatt
     2341 gcgcccagcg ccatctgatc gttggcaacc agcatcgcag tgggaacgat gccctcattc
     2401 agcatttgca tggtttgttg aaaaccggac atggcactcc agtcgccttc ccgttccgct
     2461 atcggctgaa tttgattgcg agtgagatat ttatgccagc cagccagacg cagacgcgcc
     2521 gagacagaac ttaatgggcc cgctaacagc gcgatttgct ggtgacccaa tgcgaccaga
     2581 tgctccacgc ccagtcgcgt accgtcttca tgggagaaaa taatactgtt gatgggtgtc
     2641 tggtcagaga catcaagaaa taacgccgga acattagtgc aggcagcttc cacagcaatg
     2701 gcatcctggt catccagcgg atagttaatg atcagcccac tgacgcgttg cgcgagaaga
     2761 ttgtgcaccg ccgctttaca ggcttcgacg ccgcttcgtt ctaccatcga caccaccacg
     2821 ctggcaccca gttgatcggc gcgagattta atcgccgcga caatttgcga cggcgcgtgc
     2881 agggccagac tggaggtggc aacgccaatc agcaacgact gtttgcccgc cagttgttgt
     2941 gccacgcggt tgggaatgta attcagctcc gccatcgccg cttccacttt ttcccgcgtt
     3001 ttcgcagaaa cgtggctggc ctggttcacc acgcgggaaa cggtctgata agagacaccg
     3061 gcatactctg cgacatcgta taacgttact ggtttcacat tcaccaccct gaattgactc
     3121 tcttccgggc gctatcatgc cataccgcga aaggttttgc gccattcgat ggtgtccggg
     3181 atctcgacgc tctcccttat gcgactcctg cattaggaag cagcccagta gtaggttgag
     3241 gccgttgagc accgccgccg caaggaatgg tgcatgcaag gagatggcgc ccaacagtcc
     3301 cccggccacg gggcctgcca ccatacccac gccgaaacaa gcgctcatga gcccgaagtg
     3361 gcgagcccga tcttccccat cggtgatgtc ggcgatatag gcgccagcaa ccgcacctgt
     3421 ggcgccggtg atgccggcca cgatgcgtcc ggcgtagagg atcgagatct cgatcccgcg
     3481 aaattaatac gactcactat aggggaattg tgagcggata acaattcccc tctagaaata
     3541 attttgttta actttaagaa ggagatatac catgaaacat caccatcacc atcacaacac
     3601 tagtagcaat tccatgtccc ctatactagg ttattggaaa attaagggcc ttgtgcaacc
     3661 cactcgactt cttttggaat atcttgaaga aaaatatgaa gagcatttgt atgagcgcga
     3721 tgaaggtgat aaatggcgaa acaaaaagtt tgaattgggt ttggagtttc ccaatcttcc
     3781 ttattatatt gatggtgatg ttaaattaac acagtctatg gccatcatac gttatatagc
     3841 tgacaagcac aacatgttgg gtggttgtcc aaaagagcgt gcagagattt caatgcttga
     3901 aggagcggtt ttggatatta gatacggtgt ttcgagaatt gcatatagta aagactttga
     3961 aactctcaaa gttgattttc ttagcaagct acctgaaatg ctgaaaatgt tcgaagatcg
     4021 tttatgtcat aaaacatatt taaatggtga tcatgtaacc catcctgact tcatgttgta
     4081 tgacgctctt gatgttgttt tatacatgga cccaatgtgc ctggatgcgt tcccaaaatt
     4141 agtttgtttt aaaaaacgta ttgaagctat cccacaaatt gataagtact tgaaatccag
     4201 caagtatata gcatggcctt tgcagggctg gcaagccacg tttggtggtg gcgaccatcc
     4261 tccaaaatcg gatctggaag ttctgttcca ggggcccatg gacggtgcgc cgaccaaggt
     4321 gaccttcggc gacgataccg tgatcgaggt tcagggttac aaaagcgtga acatcacctt
     4381 tgagctggac gaacgtattg ataaggttct gaacgagaaa tgcagcgcgt ataccgtgga
     4441 actgggcacc gaggttaacg agttcgcgtg cgtggttgcg gacgcggtga tcaagaccct
     4501 gcaaccggtt agcgagctgc tgaccccgct gggtattgac ctggatgaat ggagcatggc
     4561 gacctactac ctgttcgacg agagcggcga atttaaactg gcgagccaca tgtactgcag
     4621 cttttatccg ccggatgaat aagaattcga gctccgtcga caagcttgcg gccgcactcg
     4681 agcaccacca ccaccaccac tgagatccgg ctgctaacaa agcccgaaag gaagctgagt
     4741 tggctgctgc caccgctgag caataactag cataacccct tggggcctct aaacgggtct
     4801 tgaggggttt tttgctgaaa ggaggaacta tatccggatt ggcgaatggg nnnnnnnnnn
     4861 nnnnnnnnnn nnnnnnnnnn nnnnnnnnnn nnnnnnnnnn nnnnnnnnnn nnnnnnnnnn
     4921 nnnnnnnnnn nnnnnnnnnn nnnnnnnnnn nnnnnnnnnn nnnnnnnnnn nnnncnnnnn
     4981 nnnnnnnnnn nnnnnnnnnn nnnnnnnnnn nnnnnnnnnn nnnnnnnnnn nnnnnnnnnn
     5041 nnnnnnnnnn nnnnnnnnnn nnnnnnannn nnnnnnnnnn nnnnnnnnnn nnnnnnnnnn
     5101 nnnnnnnnnn nnnnnncctt tgacgttgga gtccacgttc tttaatagtg gactcttgtt
     5161 ccaaactgga acaacactca accctatctc ggtctattct tttgatttat aagggatttt
     5221 gccgatttcg gcctattggt taaaaaatga gctgatttaa caaaaattta acgcgaattt
     5281 taacaaaata ttaacgctta caatttaggt ggcacttttc ggggaaatgt gcgcggaacc
     5341 cctatttgtt tatttttcta aatacattca aatatgtatc cgctcatgaa ttaattctta
     5401 gaaaaactca tcgagcatca aatgaaactg caatttattc atatcaggat tatcaatacc
     5461 atatttttga aaaagccgtt tctgtaatga aggagaaaac tcaccgaggc agttccatag
     5521 gatggcaaga tcctggtatc ggtctgcgat tccgactcgt ccaacatcaa tacaacctat
     5581 taatttcccc tcgtcaaaaa taaggttatc aagtgagaaa tcaccatgag tgacgactga
     5641 atccggtgag aatggcaaaa gtttatgcat ttctttccag acttgttcaa caggccagcc
     5701 attacgctcg tcatcaaaat cactcgcatc aaccaaaccg ttattcattc gtgattgcgc
     5761 ctgagcgaga cgaaatacgc gatcgctgtt aaaaggacaa ttacaaacag gaatcgaatg
     5821 caaccggcgc aggaacactg ccagcgcatc aacaatattt tcacctgaat caggatattc
     5881 ttctaatacc tggaatgctg ttttcccggg gatcgcagtg gtgagtaacc atgcatcatc
     5941 aggagtacgg ataaaatgct tgatggtcgg aagaggcata aattccgtca gccagtttag
     6001 tctgaccatc tcatctgtaa catcattggc aacgctacct ttgccatgtt tcagaaacaa
     6061 ctctggcgca tcgggcttcc catacaatcg atagattgtc gcacctgatt gcccgacatt
     6121 atcgcgagcc catttatacc catataaatc agcatccatg ttggaattta atcgcggcct
     6181 agagcaagac gtttcccgtt gaatatggct cataacaccc cttgtattac tgtttatgta
     6241 agcagacagt tttattgttc atgaccaaaa tcccttaacg tgagttttcg ttccactgag
     6301 cgtcagaccc cgtagaaaag atcaaaggat cttc
//
