[The description below was written by a language model from this plasmid's Addgene catalogue record and the feature table of its GenBank file.]
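Description:
pETM33_Nsp3a_Ub1 is a 6,334 bp bacterial expression plasmid built on the pET-derived pETM33 backbone, designed to produce the N-terminal ubiquitin-like domain (Ub1, also called Nsp3a) of SARS-CoV-2 non-structural protein 3 in E. coli. It replicates from a ColE1/pMB1-type origin accompanied by the pBR322 bom region and the rop gene. The catalogue entry lists it as high copy, although rop normally restrains copy number. Selection is by kanamycin through the aph(3')-Ia gene, and an f1 origin is also present for single-stranded DNA production.

The expression cassette is driven by a T7 promoter immediately followed by a lac operator, with a plasmid-borne lacI gene supplying repressor. Transcription therefore depends on T7 RNA polymerase from a DE3-type host and is switched on with IPTG. A T7 gene 10 ribosome binding site directs translation of an N-terminal 6xHis tag, Schistosoma japonicum glutathione S-transferase and an HRV 3C (PreScission) protease site, followed by the insert, a synthetic, E. coli codon-optimised fragment of ORF1ab cloned between NcoI and EcoRI sites that were destroyed in the process. The insert itself is not annotated in the feature table but occupies the gap after the 3C site. A second 6xHis sequence lies downstream before the T7 terminator, but the depositor's insert sequence ends in a stop, so this backbone tag should not be translated.

The dual tag allows nickel or glutathione affinity purification, and 3C cleavage can release the viral domain. The associated work used such proteins as baits to map motif-based interactions between SARS-CoV-2 domains and human peptide ligands.
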