Addgene plasmid #156467: pETM33_Nsp3a_Ub1
Purpose: Bacterial expression of Sars-CoV2 Nsp3a_Ub1 protein with His-tag and GST-tag
Depositing lab: Ylva Ivarsson. Depositing organization: Uppsala University. Publication: Identification of motif-based interactions between SARS-CoV-2 protein domains and human peptide ligands pinpoint antiviral targets. Mihalic F, Benz C, Kassa E, Lindqvist R, Simonetti L, Inturi R, Aronsson H, Andersson E, Chi CN, Davey NE, Overby AK, Jemth P, Ivarsson Y. Nat Commun. 2023 Sep 13;14(1):5636. doi: 10.1038/s41467-023-41312-8. PubMed 37704626.
Backbone
  Vector backbone: pETM33
  Backbone size w/o insert (bp): 6017
  Vector type: Bacterial Expression
Growth in bacteria
  Bacterial resistance: Kanamycin, 50 μg/mL
  Growth temperature: 37°C
  Growth strain: DH5alpha
  Growth instructions: Growth in BL21 DE3 gold 37˚C after induction with 1mM 16hours 18˚C
  Copy number: High Copy
Gene/Insert
  Gene/Insert name: Nsp3a_Ub1
  Species: Synthetic; Severe acute respiratory syndrome coronavirus 2
  Mutation: Gene insert is codon optimized for Ecoli.
  Entrez Gene: ORF1ab (a.k.a. GU280_gp01)
  Promoter: T7/LacO
  Tag / fusion protein: His-GST (N terminal on backbone)
  Cloning method: Restriction Enzyme; 5′ cloning site Nco1 (destroyed during cloning); 3′ cloning site EcoR1 (destroyed during cloning)
  Sequencing primers: 5′ CGGATCTGGAAGTTCTGTTCC; 3′ GAGTGCGGCCGCAAGCTTG
Terms and licenses: Academic/Nonprofit Terms; Industry Terms: Not Available to Industry
Depositor comments: insert amino acid sequence: GAPTKVTFGDDTVIEVQGYKSVNITFELDERIDKVLNEKCSAYTVELGTEVNEFACVVADAVIKTLQPVSELL TPLGIDLDEWSMATYYLFDESGEFKLASHMYCSFYPPDEx
How to cite: pETM33_Nsp3a_Ub1 was a gift from Ylva Ivarsson (Addgene plasmid # 156467 ; http://n2t.net/addgene:156467 ; RRID:Addgene_156467)
